>Addgene plasmid #126824 | Pm_P41-Cd4-bio-His | addgene full sequence | sequence record 245647 | Addgene NGS Result
GTGATGCGGTTTTGGCAGTACACCAATGGGCGTGGATAGCGGTTTGACTCACGGGGATTTCCAAGTCTCC
ACCCCATTGACGTCAATGGGAGTTTGTTTTGGCACCAAAATCAACGGGACTTTCCAAAATGTCGTAATAA
CCCCGCCCCGTTGACGCAAATGGGCGGTAGGCGTGTACGGTGGGAGGTCTATATAAGCAGAGCTCGTTTA
GTGAACCGTCAGATCCTCACTCTCTTCCGCATCGCTGTCTGCGAGGGCCAGCTGTTGGGCTCGCGGTTGA
GGACAAACTCTTCGCGGTCTTTCCAGTACTCTTGGATCGGAAACCCGTCGGCCTCCGAACGGTACTCCGC
CACCGAGGGACCTGAGCGAGTCCGCATCGACCGGATCGGAAAACCTCTCGAGAAAGGCGTCTAACCAGTC
ACAGTCGCAAGGTAGGCTGAGCACCGTGGCGGGCGGCAGCGGGTGGCGGTCGGGGTTGTTTCTGGCGGAG
GTGCTGCTGATGATGTAATTAAAGTAGGCGGTCTTGAGACGGCGGATGGTCGAGGTGAGGTGTGGCAGGC
TTGAGATCCAGCTGTTGGGGTGAGTACTCCCTCTCAAAAGCGGGCATTACTTCTGCGCTAAGATTGTCAG
TTTCCAAAAACGAGGAGGATTTGATATTCACCTGGCCCGATCTGGCCATACACTTGAGTGACAATGACAT
CCACTTTGCCTTTCTCTCCACAGGTGTCCACTCCCAGGTCCAAGTTTGCCACCATGGAGTTTCAGACCCA
GGTACTCATGTCCCTGCTGCTCTGCATGTCTGGTGCGGCCGCCCAGGAACACGTCTGCGACTTCACCAAA
GAGAAGTACCTGCTGGGCAAGAACGAGAAAGAATACTGCGAGGTGCACGCCAACCCCTTCGACAGCGTGA
CCTTCATCTGCCCCGAGAAGATCGGAGCCGAGTGCTTCCAGAACGTGAACATCGTGGACGACATCACAAA
AGAAAAGATGGACAGCAGCAAGATCAGCATCGACGAGATCCTGTACGGCAGCACCGTGTACGGCGACACC
CTGCTGATCTCCCCAACCGTGAAGAAGAATACCGCCTTCTACTGCTTCTGCAACCTGCAGACCGCCGACG
TGCAGAAGTATCTGCAGGAACGGAAGGCCGAGAAAGAGAAGCTGATCAAAGAAAGCAAGAGCATCGTGGT
CGAGGACAGCGAAGAGGAAGAGGTGCTGGTCAAGGAAGAAGAAGAGGAACAGCAGAAGGTGGACGAGCAC
CTGGAAAAGGCCCTGCAGAGAGTGAAGAAGTACAAGAACATCATCGAAAAAGAGAAGAAGAAAGACTCCG
GCGAGAGCCCCGAGGACAACGAGGAAATCGTCGAGGAAGAAGTGGACGAAGAGATCAAGATCAAGACAGA
GAAGATCATCACCAAATACGGCATCATGAAGGTGGTGGTGTCCACCAGCGACACCATCACCAAGGGCTGC
GATTTCGGCAACAACGTGGTCAACTACTTCAGCAACCCCTACCCCGTCGAGAAGTACGGCGGCAGCAGAG
TGTGCAGAATCGAGGCCAAGCCTGGCGAGTTCGTGGGCTTCAAGTGCATCTACGACAACACCGGCAACGT
GGAACCCAACAACTGCTTCGACAAGGTGCTGTACGAGGACAAAGAGACAGACCTGAAAACCCTGATGCCC
GGCTACATCAGCTACGGCAACAAGCGGCAGGGGAAGTACGCCTTTTACCTGAAGCTGCCCCACTTCATCC
AGCACAACTACGCCATCCGGTGCAAGTGCAGATCCACCGTGGCCCAGTACGACAACTACGTGTTCGAGCT
GGCCGTGGAAGGCGGCGAGTCTGCCGCCATCAGCCAGACCTTTCAGGATGGCGCGCCGTCGACCTCCATC
ACGGCCTATAAGAGTGAGGGGGAGTCAGCGGAGTTCTCCTTCCCACTCAACCTTGGAGAGGAAAGCCTGC
AGGGAGAGTTGAGATGGAAGGCAGAGAAGGCTCCTTCTTCCCAGTCCTGGATCACCTTCTCCCTAAAGAA
CCAAAAGGTGTCTGTGCAGAAGTCTACTAGCAACCCCAAGTTCCAGCTGTCCGAAACGCTCCCACTCACC
CTTCAGATACCCCAGGTCTCCCTTCAGTTTGCTGGTTCTGGCAACCTGACCCTGACTCTGGACAGAGGGA
TACTGTATCAGGAAGTGAACCTGGTGGTGATGAAAGTGACTCAGCCCGACAGCAACACTTTGACCTGTGA
GGTGATGGGACCCACCTCACCCAAGATGAGACTGATCTTGAAGCAGGAGAATCAGGAGGCCAGGGTCTCC
AGGCAGGAGAAAGTGATTCAAGTGCAGGCCCCTGAAGCAGGGGTGTGGCAATGTCTACTGAGTGAAGGTG
AAGAGGTCAAGATGGACTCCAAGATCCAGGTTTTATCCAAAGGGTTGAATTCCGGCAGCCTGCACCACAT
CCTGGACGCCCAGAAGATGCTGTGGAACCACAGGGACAGGAACCTGCCTCCTCTGGCCCCTCTGGGCCCC
CACCACCATCACCACCATTGAGTCTAGACACGTGATTAATTAAGGATCCCCCGACCTCGACCTCTGGCTA
ATAAAGGAAATTTATTTTCATTGCAATAGTGTGTTGGAATTTTTTGTGTCTCTCACTCGGAAGGACATAT
GGGAGGGCAAATCATTTGGTCGAGATCCCTCGGAGATCTCTAGCTAGAGGATCGATCCCCGCCCCGGACG
AACTAAACCTGACTACGACATCTCTGCCCCTTCTTCGCGGGGCAGTGCATGTAATCCCTTCAGTTGGTTG
GTACAACTTGCCAACTGGGCCCTGTTCCACATGTGACACGGGGGGGGACCAAACACAAAGGGGTTCTCTG
ACTGTAGTTGACATCCTTATAAATGGATGTGCACATTTGCCAACACTGAGTGGCTTTCATCCTGGAGCAG
ACTTTGCAGTCTGTGGACTGCAACACAACATTGCCTTTATGTGTAACTCTTGGCTGAAGCTCTTACACCA
ATGCTGGGGGACATGTACCTCCCAGGGGCCCAGGAAGACTACGGGAGGCTACACCAACGTCAATCAGAGG
GGCCTGTGTAGCTACCGATAAGCGGACCCTCAAGAGGGCATTAGCAATAGTGTTTATAAGGCCCCCTTGT
TAACCCTAAACGGGTAGCATATGCTTCCCGGGTAGTAGTATATACTATCCAGACTAACCCTAATTCAATA
GCATATGTTACCCAACGGGAAGCATATGCTATCGAATTAGGGTTAGTAAAAGGGTCCTAAGGAACAGCGA
TATCTCCCACCCCATGAGCTGTCACGGTTTTATTTACATGGGGTCAGGATTCCACGAGGGTAGTGAACCA
TTTTAGTCACAAGGGCAGTGGCTGAAGATCAAGGAGCGGGCAGTGAACTCTCCTGAATCTTCGCCTGCTT
CTTCATTCTCCTTCGTTTAGCTAATAGAATAACTGCTGAGTTGTGAACAGTAAGGTGTATGTGAGGTGCT
CGAAAACAAGGTTTCAGGTGACGCCCCCAGAATAAAATTTGGACGGGGGGTTCAGTGGTGGCATTGTGCT
ATGACACCAATATAACCCTCACAAACCCCTTGGGCAATAAATACTAGTGTAGGAATGAAACATTCTGAAT
ATCTTTAACAATAGAAATCCATGGGGTGGGGACAAGCCGTAAAGACTGGATGTCCATCTCACACGAATTT
ATGGCTATGGGCAACACATAATCCTAGTGCAATATGATACTGGGGTTATTAAGATGTGTCCCAGGCAGGG
ACCAAGACAGGTGAACCATGTTGTTACACTCTATTTGTAACAAGGGGAAAGAGAGTGGACGCCGACAGCA
GCGGACTCCACTGGTTGTCTCTAACACCCCCGAAAATTAAACGGGGCTCCACGCCAATGGGGCCCATAAA
CAAAGACAAGTGGCCACTCTTTTTTTTGAAATTGTGGAGTGGGGGCACGCGTCAGCCCCCACACGCCGCC
CTGCGGTTTTGGACTGTAAAATAAGGGTGTAATAACTTGGCTGATTGTAACCCCGCTAACCACTGCGGTC
AAACCACTTGCCCACAAAACCACTAATGGCACCCCGGGGAATACCTGCATAAGTAGGTGGGCGGGCCAAG
ATAGGGGCGCGATTGCTGCGATCTGGAGGACAAATTACACACACTTGCGCCTGAGCGCCAAGCACAGGGT
TGTTGGTCCTCATATTCACGAGGTCGCTGAGAGCACGGTGGGCTAATGTTGCCATGGGTAGCATATACTA
CCCAAATATCTGGATAGCATATGCTATCCTAATCTATATCTGGGTAGCATAGGCTATCCTAATCTATATC
TGGGTAGCATATGCTATCCTAATCTATATCTGGGTAGTATATGCTATCCTAATTTATATCTGGGTAGCAT
AGGCTATCCTAATCTATATCTGGGTAGCATATGCTATCCTAATCTATATCTGGGTAGTATATGCTATCCT
AATCTGTATCCGGGTAGCATATGCTATCCTAATAGAGATTAGGGTAGTATATGCTATCCTAATTTATATC
TGGGTAGCATATACTACCCAAATATCTGGATAGCATATGCTATCCTAATCTATATCTGGGTAGCATATGC
TATCCTAATCTATATCTGGGTAGCATAGGCTATCCTAATCTATATCTGGGTAGCATATGCTATCCTAATC
TATATCTGGGTAGTATATGCTATCCTAATTTATATCTGGGTAGCATAGGCTATCCTAATCTATATCTGGG
TAGCATATGCTATCCTAATCTATATCTGGGTAGTATATGCTATCCTAATCTGTATCCGGGTAGCATATGC
TATCCTCATGATAAGCTGTCAAACATGAGAATTTTCTTGAAGACGAAAGGGCCTCGTGATACGCCTATTT
TTATAGGTTAATGTCATGATAATAATGGTTTCTTAGACGTCAGGTGGCACTTTTCGGGGAAATGTGCGCG
GAACCCCTATTTGTTTATTTTTCTAAATACATTCAAATATGTATCCGCTCATGAGACAATAACCCTGATA
AATGCTTCAATAATATTGAAAAAGGAAGAGTATGAGTATTCAACATTTCCGTGTCGCCCTTATTCCCTTT
TTTGCGGCATTTTGCCTTCCTGTTTTTGCTCACCCAGAAACGCTGGTGAAAGTAAAAGATGCTGAAGATC
AGTTGGGTGCACGAGTGGGTTACATCGAACTGGATCTCAACAGCGGTAAGATCCTTGAGAGTTTTCGCCC
CGAAGAACGTTTTCCAATGATGAGCACTTTTAAAGTTCTGCTATGTGGCGCGGTATTATCCCGTGTTGAC
GCCGGGCAAGAGCAACTCGGTCGCCGCATACACTATTCTCAGAATGACTTGGTTGAGTACTCACCAGTCA
CAGAAAAGCATCTTACGGATGGCATGACAGTAAGAGAATTATGCAGTGCTGCCATAACCATGAGTGATAA
CACTGCGGCCAACTTACTTCTGACAACGATCGGAGGACCGAAGGAGCTAACCGCTTTTTTGCACAACATG
GGGGATCATGTAACTCGCCTTGATCGTTGGGAACCGGAGCTGAATGAAGCCATACCAAACGACGAGCGTG
ACACCACGATGCCTGCAGCAATGGCAACAACGTTGCGCAAACTATTAACTGGCGAACTACTTACTCTAGC
TTCCCGGCAACAATTAATAGACTGGATGGAGGCGGATAAAGTTGCAGGACCACTTCTGCGCTCGGCCCTT
CCGGCTGGCTGGTTTATTGCTGATAAATCTGGAGCCGGTGAGCGTGGGTCTCGCGGTATCATTGCAGCAC
TGGGGCCAGATGGTAAGCCCTCCCGTATCGTAGTTATCTACACGACGGGGAGTCAGGCAACTATGGATGA
ACGAAATAGACAGATCGCTGAGATAGGTGCCTCACTGATTAAGCATTGGTAACTGTCAGACCAAGTTTAC
TCATATATACTTTAGATTGATTTAAAACTTCATTTTTAATTTAAAAGGATCTAGGTGAAGATCCTTTTTG
ATAATCTCATGACCAAAATCCCTTAACGTGAGTTTTCGTTCCACTGAGCGTCAGACCCCGTAGAAAAGAT
CAAAGGATCTTCTTGAGATCCTTTTTTTCTGCGCGTAATCTGCTGCTTGCAAACAAAAAAACCACCGCTA
CCAGCGGTGGTTTGTTTGCCGGATCAAGAGCTACCAACTCTTTTTCCGAAGGTAACTGGCTTCAGCAGAG
CGCAGATACCAAATACTGTTCTTCTAGTGTAGCCGTAGTTAGGCCACCACTTCAAGAACTCTGTAGCACC
GCCTACATACCTCGCTCTGCTAATCCTGTTACCAGTGGCTGCTGCCAGTGGCGATAAGTCGTGTCTTACC
GGGTTGGACTCAAGACGATAGTTACCGGATAAGGCGCAGCGGTCGGGCTGAACGGGGGGTTCGTGCACAC
AGCCCAGCTTGGAGCGAACGACCTACACCGAACTGAGATACCTACAGCGTGAGCTATGAGAAAGCGCCAC
GCTTCCCGAAGGGAGAAAGGCGGACAGGTATCCGGTAAGCGGCAGGGTCGGAACAGGAGAGCGCACGAGG
GAGCTTCCAGGGGGAAACGCCTGGTATCTTTATAGTCCTGTCGGGTTTCGCCACCTCTGACTTGAGCGTC
GATTTTTGTGATGCTCGTCAGGGGGGCGGAGCCTATGGAAAAACGCCAGCAACGCGGCCTTTTTACGGTT
CCTGGCCTTTTGCTGGCCTTTTGCTCACATGTTCTTTCCTGCGTTATCCCCTGATTCTGTGGATAACCGT
ATTACCGCCTTTGAGTGAGCTGATACCGCTCGCCGCAGCCGAACGACCGAGCGCAGCGAGTCAGTGAGCG
AGGAAGCGGAAGAGCGCCCAATACGCAAACCGCCTCTCCCCGCGCGTTGGCCGATTCATTAATGCAGCTG
GCACGACAGGTTTCCCGACTGGAAAGCGGGCAGTGAGCGCAACGCAATTAATGTGAGTTAGCTCACTCAT
TAGGCACCCCAGGCTTTACACTTTATGCTTCCGGCTCGTATGTTGTGTGGAATTGTGAGCGGATAACAAT
TTCACACAGGAAACAGCTATGACCATGATTACGCCAAGCTCTAGCTAGAGGTCGACCAATTCTCATGTTT
GACAGCTTATCATCGCAGATCCGGGCAACGTTGTTGCCATTGCTGCAGGCGCAGAACTGGTAGGTATGGA
AGATCTATACATTGAATCAATATTGGCAATTAGCCATATTAGTCATTGGTTATATAGCATAAATCAATAT
TGGCTATTGGCCATTGCATACGTTGTATCTATATCATAATATGTACATTTATATTGGCTCATGTCCAATA
TGACCGCCATGTTGACATTGATTATTGACTAGTTATTAATAGTAATCAATTACGGGGTCATTAGTTCATA
GCCCATATATGGAGTTCCGCGTTACATAACTTACGGTAAATGGCCCGCCTGGCTGACCGCCCAACGACCC
CCGCCCATTGACGTCAATAATGACGTATGTTCCCATAGTAACGCCAATAGGGACTTTCCATTGACGTCAA
TGGGTGGAGTATTTACGGTAAACTGCCCACTTGGCAGTACATCAAGTGTATCATATGCCAAGTCCGCCCC
CTATTGACGTCAATGACGGTAAATGGCCCGCCTGGCATTATGCCCAGTACATGACCTTACGGGACTTTCC
TACTTGGCAGTACATCTACGTATTAGTCATCGCTATTACCATG
Features (pLannotate 1.2.2; 18 found; start..end, strand, type, name):
      2..201     +  promoter       CMV promoter: human cytomegalovirus (CMV) immediate early promoter
    269..307     +  misc_feature   Ad SA (fragment): adenovirus major late transcript splice acceptor (Friedrich and Soriano, 1991)
    340..549     -  CDS            PTP (fragment): TERM_ADE02 - Experimental evidence at protein level: Swiss-Prot protein existence level 1. Protein covalently bound to the viral DNA that acts as a primer for viral genomic replication by DNA strand displacement. Assembles on the viral origin of replication in an initiation complex with viral polymerase, DBP, host NFIA and host POU2F1/OCT1. During initiation, the polymerase covalently couples the first dCTP with Ser- 580 of pTP. The terminal protein stimulates the template activity over 20 fold compared to protein-free templates. Neo-synthesized viral genomes are linked to two preterminal prot
    580..669     +  intron         chimeric intron (fragment): chimera between introns from adenovirus and immunoglobulin heavy chain genes
    688..734     +  CDS            IgH signal sequence (fragment): signal sequence from the mouse immunoglobulin heavy chain variable region
   1870..2430    +  CDS            Cd4 (fragment): CD4_RAT - Experimental evidence at protein level: Swiss-Prot protein existence level 1. Integral membrane glycoprotein that plays an essential role in the immune response and serves multiple functions in responses against both external and internal offenses. In T-cells, functions primarily as a coreceptor for MHC class II molecule:peptide complex. The antigens presented by class II peptides are derived from extracellular proteins while class I peptides are derived from cytosolic proteins. Interacts simultaneously with the T-cell receptor (TCR) and the MHC class II presented by antigen presenti
   2590..2645    +  polyA_signal   β-globin poly(A) signal: rabbit β-globin polyadenylation signal (Gil and Proudfoot, 1987)
   3159..4840    -  rep_origin     oriP (fragment): Epstein-Barr virus oriP replication origin (Yates et al., 2000)
   4967..5071    +  promoter       AmpR promoter: bla
   5072..5932    +  CDS            AmpR: β-lactamase; bla; confers resistance to ampicillin, carbenicillin, and related antibiotics
   6103..6691    +  rep_origin     ori: high-copy-number ColE1/pMB1/pBR322/pUC origin of replication
   6874..6966    +  CDS            lacI (fragment): lac repressor; lacI; The lac repressor binds to the lac operator to inhibit transcription in E. coli. This inhibition can be relieved by adding lactose or isopropyl-β-D-thiogalactopyranoside (IPTG).
   6979..7000    +  protein_bind   CAP binding site: CAP binding activates transcription in the presence of cAMP. E. coli catabolite activator protein
   7015..7045    +  promoter       lac promoter: promoter for the E. coli lac operon
   7053..7069    +  protein_bind   lac operator: The lac repressor binds to the lac operator to inhibit transcription in E. coli. This inhibition can be relieved by adding lactose or isopropyl-β-D-thiogalactopyranoside (IPTG). lac repressor encoded by lacI
   7139..7155    +  promoter       tet promoter (fragment): E. coli promoter for tetracycline efflux protein gene
   7165..7190    -  CDS            bla(M) (fragment): β-lactamase lacking the signal sequence; bla(M); allows cytosolic expression of β-lactamase
   7364..7743    +  enhancer       CMV enhancer: human cytomegalovirus immediate early enhancer
