[The description below was written by a language model from this plasmid's Addgene catalogue record and pLannotate feature annotations shown in this document.]
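Description:
Pm_P41-Cd4-bio-His is a mammalian expression plasmid built on the pTT3 backbone for producing a recombinant, secreted form of the Plasmodium malariae protein P41 (PmUG01_03015000). It is propagated in E. coli through a high-copy ColE1/pUC-type origin and selected with ampicillin via the β-lactamase gene. The backbone also carries an Epstein-Barr virus oriP element, which allows episomal maintenance in cells that supply EBNA1 and is a typical feature of vectors designed for high-yield transient expression. Short lac, tet and bla fragments in the annotation appear to be cloning-vector remnants with no evident role in the expression cassette.

Transcription is driven by the CMV immediate early enhancer and promoter, which span the numbering origin of the circular map. They are followed by adenovirus-derived leader and splice sequences and a chimeric intron fragment that support efficient processing of the transcript. The short "PTP" match on the reverse strand in this region most likely reflects those adenoviral leader sequences rather than an intended coding region. A mouse immunoglobulin heavy chain signal sequence fragment sits upstream of the insert and should direct the product into the secretory pathway. The chemically synthesised P41 insert of about 1.05 kb lies between retained NotI and AscI sites; it corresponds to the unannotated stretch between the signal sequence and the Cd4 feature. It is fused at its C terminus to backbone-encoded rat Cd4 domains 3 and 4, a biotinylation tag ("bio") and a 6xHis tag, and the cassette ends with a rabbit β-globin polyadenylation signal. Only the Cd4 portion of this tag is annotated in the feature table. The tags provide handles for purification, detection and capture through biotin. According to the record, the construct belongs to a panel of recombinant antigens from human-infective Plasmodium species made for serological surveillance.
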