Addgene plasmid #126824: Pm_P41-Cd4-bio-His
Purpose: Expression of recombinant P. malariae protein in mammalian cells
Depositing lab: Gavin Wright. Depositing organization: Wellcome Sanger Institute. Publication: A panel of recombinant proteins from human-infective Plasmodium species for serological surveillance. Muller-Sienerth N, Shilts J, Kadir KA, Yman V, Homann MV, Asghar M, Ngasala B, Singh B, Farnert A, Wright GJ. Malar J. 2020 Jan 17;19(1):31. doi: 10.1186/s12936-020-3111-5. PubMed 31952523.
Backbone
  Vector backbone: pTT3
  Backbone manufacturer: Yves Durocher, NRC
  Backbone size w/o insert (bp): 6688
  Total vector size (bp): 7743
  Vector type: Mammalian Expression
Growth in bacteria
  Bacterial resistance: Ampicillin, 100 μg/mL
  Growth temperature: 37°C
  Growth strain: DH5alpha
  Copy number: High Copy
Gene/Insert
  Gene/Insert name: P41 (alt name: PmUG01_03015000)
  Species: Plasmodium malariae
  Insert size (bp): 1055
  GenBank ID: SBT86198.1
  Entrez Gene: P41 (a.k.a. PMUG01_03015000)
  Promoter: CMV
  Tag / fusion protein: ratCd4(d3+4)-bio-6His (C terminal on backbone)
  Cloning method: Restriction Enzyme; 5′ cloning site NotI (not destroyed); 3′ cloning site AscI (not destroyed)
  Sequencing primers: 5′ CMV-F
Resource information
  A portion of this plasmid was derived from a plasmid made by: Insert was chemically synthesised.
Terms and licenses: Academic/Nonprofit Terms; Industry Terms: Not Available to Industry
How to cite: Pm_P41-Cd4-bio-His was a gift from Gavin Wright (Addgene plasmid # 126824 ; http://n2t.net/addgene:126824 ; RRID:Addgene_126824)
